Addgene plasmid #124305: pLC-CUL4A K705R-P2A-Puro
Purpose: Lentiviral vector for expression of Nedd8 attachment mutant K705R CUL4A-P2A-Puro casette from a CMV promoter
Depositing lab: Eva Gottwein. Depositing organization: Northwestern University. Publication: Genome-wide CRISPR screens reveal genetic mediators of cereblon modulator toxicity in primary effusion lymphoma. Patil A, Manzano M, Gottwein E. Blood Adv. 2019 Jul 23;3(14):2105-2117. doi: 10.1182/bloodadvances.2019031732. PubMed 31300418.
Backbone
  Vector backbone: pLCE
  Total vector size (bp): 9445
  Vector type: Mammalian Expression, Lentiviral
  Selectable markers: Puromycin
Growth in bacteria
  Bacterial resistance: Ampicillin, 100 μg/mL
  Growth temperature: 37°C
  Growth strain: NEB Stable
  Copy number: High Copy
Gene/Insert
  Gene/Insert name: CUL4A (alt name: cullin 4A)
  Species: H. sapiens (human)
  Insert size (bp): 2277
  Mutation: changed Lysine 705 to Arginine
  Entrez Gene: CUL4A
  Promoter: CMV
  Cloning method: Gibson Cloning
  Sequencing primers: 5′ -; 3′ -
Terms and licenses: Academic/Nonprofit Terms; Industry Terms: Not Available to Industry
How to cite: pLC-CUL4A K705R-P2A-Puro was a gift from Eva Gottwein (Addgene plasmid # 124305 ; http://n2t.net/addgene:124305 ; RRID:Addgene_124305)
