[The description below was written by a language model from this plasmid's Addgene catalogue record and pLannotate feature annotations shown in this document.]
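Description:
pLC-CUL4A K705R-P2A-Puro is an HIV-1-based lentiviral expression vector built on the pLCE backbone for stable expression of a mutant human cullin 4A in mammalian cells. It is maintained in bacteria through a high-copy ColE1/pUC-type origin and an ampicillin resistance gene (β-lactamase with its own promoter). The catalogue lists a total size of 9445 bp, while the sequenced record annotated here is 9,414 nt. This is a small discrepancy that the record does not explain.

The viral genome is transcribed in packaging cells from a CMV enhancer/promoter fused to a truncated 5' LTR. This is followed by the Ψ packaging signal with a gag fragment, the Rev response element for Rev-dependent nuclear export, and the cPPT/CTS. A second, internal CMV enhancer/promoter drives the payload, which is the 2277 bp CUL4A open reading frame carrying a lysine-to-arginine change at position 705. This is linked to puromycin N-acetyltransferase, so transduced cells can be selected with puromycin. The P2A peptide named in the catalogue entry is not separately annotated, but would lie in the short gap between the two coding sequences. It lets both proteins be made from one transcript. Downstream lie a loxP site, a WPRE that enhances transcript expression, a nef fragment and the truncated 3' LTR element.

CUL4A is the scaffold of cullin-RING E3 ubiquitin ligases, whose activity depends on neddylation of the cullin. K705R removes the Nedd8 attachment site, so the construct provides a neddylation-deficient CUL4A. The associated study concerned genetic mediators of cereblon modulator toxicity in primary effusion lymphoma.
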