Features (pLannotate 1.2.2; 22 found; start..end, strand, type, name):
      1..2277    +  CDS            CUL4A: CUL4A_HUMAN - Experimental evidence at protein level: Swiss-Prot protein existence level 1. Core component of multiple cullin-RING-based E3 ubiquitin- protein ligase complexes which mediate the ubiquitination of target proteins. As a scaffold protein may contribute to catalysis through positioning of the substrate and the ubiquitin-conjugating enzyme. The E3 ubiquitin-protein ligase activity of the complex is dependent on the neddylation of the cullin subunit and is inhibited by the association of the deneddylated cullin subunit with TIP120A/CAND1. The functional specificity of the E3 ubiquiti
   2343..2940    +  CDS            PuroR (fragment): puromycin N-acetyltransferase; pac from Streptomyces; confers resistance to puromycin
   2977..3010    +  protein_bind   loxP: Cre-mediated recombination occurs in the 8-bp core sequence (GCATACAT). Cre recombinase
   3043..3066    +  misc_feature   MCS (fragment): pBluescript multiple cloning site
   3066..3654    +  misc_feature   WPRE: woodchuck hepatitis virus posttranscriptional regulatory element
   3655..3674    +  misc_feature   MCS (fragment): pBluescript multiple cloning site
   3676..4176    +  CDS            nef (fragment): NEF_HV1LA - Experimental evidence at protein level: Swiss-Prot protein existence level 1. Extracellular Nef protein targets CD4(+) T-lymphocytes for apoptosis by interacting with CXCR4 surface receptors. From Human immunodeficiency virus type 1 group M subtype B (isolate Lai) (HIV-1).
   4183..4363    +  LTR            5' LTR (truncated): truncated 5' long terminal repeat (LTR) from HIV-1
   4425..5013    -  rep_origin     ori: high-copy-number ColE1/pMB1/pBR322/pUC origin of replication
   5184..6044    -  CDS            AmpR: β-lactamase; bla; confers resistance to ampicillin, carbenicillin, and related antibiotics
   6045..6149    -  promoter       AmpR promoter: bla
   6208..6260    -  misc_feature   bom (fragment): basis of mobility region from pBR322
   6415..6794    +  enhancer       CMV enhancer: human cytomegalovirus immediate early enhancer
   6795..6994    +  promoter       CMV promoter: human cytomegalovirus (CMV) immediate early promoter
   7012..7192    +  LTR            5' LTR (truncated): truncated 5' long terminal repeat (LTR) from HIV-1
   7239..7364    +  misc_feature   HIV-1 Ψ: packaging signal of human immunodeficiency virus type 1
   7348..7686    +  CDS            HIV-1 gag (fragment): gag protein from human immunodeficiency virus 1; gag
   7861..8094    +  misc_feature   RRE: The Rev response element (RRE) of HIV-1 allows for Rev-dependent mRNA export from the nucleus to the cytoplasm.
   8471..8571    +  CDS            Rev (fragment): human immunodeficiency virus 1 (HIV-1) Rev protein; rev; enhances nuclear export of unspliced and incompletely spliced viral mRNAs
   8621..8738    +  misc_feature   cPPT/CTS: central polypurine tract and central termination sequence of HIV-1
   8863..9166    +  enhancer       CMV enhancer: human cytomegalovirus immediate early enhancer
   9167..9370    +  promoter       CMV promoter: human cytomegalovirus (CMV) immediate early promoter
>Addgene plasmid #124305 | pLC-CUL4A K705R-P2A-Puro | addgene full sequence | sequence record 242546 | Addgene NGS Result
ATGGCGGACGAGGCCCCGCGGAAGGGCAGCTTCTCGGCGCTCGTGGGCCGCACCAACGGCCTCACCAAGC
CCGCGGCCCTGGCCGCCGCGCCCGCCAAGCCGGGGGGCGCGGGCGGCTCCAAGAAGCTGGTCATCAAGAA
CTTCCGAGACAGACCTCGGCTGCCCGACAACTACACGCAGGACACGTGGCGGAAGCTGCACGAGGCGGTG
CGGGCCGTGCAGAGCAGCACCTCCATCAGGTACAACCTCGAGGAGCTCTACCAGGCTGTGGAAAATCTCT
GTTCTCACAAAGTCTCCCCAATGCTCTACAAGCAACTGCGTCAGGCCTGTGAAGACCACGTCCAGGCACA
GATCCTTCCGTTTAGAGAAGACTCACTAGATAGTGTTTTATTTTTAAAGAAGATTAACACGTGCTGGCAG
GACCACTGCAGACAAATGATCATGATCAGAAGCATCTTCCTGTTCTTGGACCGCACCTATGTGCTGCAGA
ACTCCACGCTGCCCTCCATCTGGGATATGGGATTAGAACTGTTTAGAACCCATATTATTAGTGATAAAAT
GGTTCAGAGTAAAACCATTGATGGAATCCTACTGCTGATCGAGCGCGAGAGGAGCGGCGAGGCCGTGGAC
CGGAGCCTGTTGCGGAGCCTCCTGGGCATGCTGTCTGACCTGCAGGTGTATAAAGATTCATTTGAACTGA
AATTTTTGGAAGAGACTAATTGCTTATATGCTGCCGAAGGCCAAAGGTTAATGCAGGAAAGAGAGGTTCC
AGAATATCTTAACCATGTAAGTAAACGCTTAGAGGAAGAGGGAGACAGAGTAATCACTTACTTGGACCAC
AGCACACAGAAACCACTGATTGCTTGTGTGGAGAAACAGCTATTAGGAGAACATTTAACAGCAATTCTGC
AGAAAGGGCTCGACCACTTACTGGATGAGAACAGAGTGCCGGACCTCGCACAGATGTACCAGCTGTTCAG
CCGGGTGAGGGGCGGGCAGCAGGCGCTGCTGCAGCACTGGAGCGAGTACATCAAGACTTTTGGAACAGCG
ATCGTAATCAATCCTGAGAAAGACAAAGACATGGTCCAAGACCTGTTGGACTTCAAGGACAAGGTGGACC
ACGTGATCGAGGTCTGCTTCCAGAAGAATGAGCGGTTCGTCAACCTGATGAAGGAGTCCTTTGAGACGTT
CATCAACAAGAGACCCAACAAGCCTGCAGAACTGATCGCAAAGCATGTGGATTCAAAGTTAAGAGCAGGC
AACAAAGAAGCCACAGACGAGGAGCTGGAGCGGACGTTGGACAAGATCATGATCCTGTTCAGGTTTATCC
ACGGTAAAGATGTCTTTGAAGCATTTTATAAAAAAGATTTGGCAAAAAGACTCCTTGTTGGGAAAAGTGC
CTCAGTCGATGCTGAAAAGTCTATGTTGTCAAAGCTCAAGCATGAGTGCGGTGCAGCCTTCACCAGCAAG
CTGGAAGGCATGTTCAAGGACATGGAGCTTTCGAAGGACATCATGGTTCATTTCAAGCAGCATATGCAGA
ATCAGAGTGACTCAGGCCCTATAGACCTCACAGTGAACATACTCACAATGGGCTACTGGCCAACATACAC
GCCCATGGAAGTGCACTTAACCCCAGAAATGATTAAACTTCAGGAAGTATTTAAGGCATTTTATCTTGGA
AAGCACAGTGGTCGAAAACTTCAGTGGCAAACTACTTTGGGACATGCTGTTTTAAAAGCGGAGTTTAAAG
AAGGGAAGAAGGAATTCCAGGTGTCCCTCTTCCAGACACTGGTGCTCCTCATGTTCAACGAGGGAGATGG
CTTCAGCTTTGAGGAGATAAAAATGGCCACGGGGATAGAGGATAGTGAATTGCGCAGAACGCTGCAGTCC
CTGGCCTGTGGCAAAGCACGTGTGCTGATTAAAAGTCCCAAAGGAAAGGAAGTGGAAGATGGAGACAAGT
TCATTTTTAATGGAGAGTTCAAGCACAAGTTGTTTAGAATAAAGATCAATCAAATTCAGATGAAGGAAAC
TGTTGAGGAACAGGTTAGCACCACTGAGAGAGTGTTTCAGGATAGACAATATCAGATTGATGCTGCTATC
GTCAGAATAATGCGGATGAGAAAGACTCTTGGTCATAATCTTCTAGTTTCTGAATTATATAATCAGCTGA
AATTTCCAGTAAAGCCTGGAGATTTGAAAAAGAGAATTGAATCTCTGATAGACAGAGACTATATGGAGAG
AGACAAAGACAATCCGAATCAGTACCACTACGTGGCCGGATCCGGCGCAACAAACTTCTCTCTGCTGAAA
CAAGCCGGAGATGTCGAAGAGAATCCTGGACCGACCGAGTACAAGCCCACGGTGCGCCTCGCCACCCGCG
ACGACGTCCCCAGGGCCGTACGCACCCTCGCCGCCGCGTTCGCCGACTACCCCGCCACGCGCCACACCGT
CGATCCGGACCGCCACATCGAGCGGGTCACCGAGCTGCAAGAACTCTTCCTCACGCGCGTCGGGCTCGAC
ATCGGCAAGGTGTGGGTCGCGGACGACGGCGCCGCGGTGGCGGTCTGGACCACGCCGGAGAGCGTCGAAG
CGGGGGCGGTGTTCGCCGAGATCGGCCCGCGCATGGCCGAGTTGAGCGGTTCCCGGCTGGCCGCGCAGCA
ACAGATGGAAGGCCTCCTGGCGCCGCACCGGCCCAAGGAGCCCGCGTGGTTCCTGGCCACCGTCGGAGTC
TCGCCCGACCACCAGGGCAAGGGTCTGGGCAGCGCCGTCGTGCTCCCCGGAGTGGAGGCGGCCGAGCGCG
CCGGGGTGCCCGCCTTCCTGGAGACCTCCGCGCCCCGCAACCTCCCCTTCTACGAGCGGCTCGGCTTCAC
CGTCACCGCCGACGTCGAGGTGCCCGAAGGACCGCGCACCTGGTGCATGACCCGCAAGCCCGGTGCCTGA
AATATGCGGCCGCCAGAGAATTCGTCGAGGGACCTAATAACTTCGTATAGCATACATTATACGAAGTTAT
ACATGTTTAAGGGTTCCGGTTCCACTAGGTACAATTCGATATCAAGCTTATCGATAATCAACCTCTGGAT
TACAAAATTTGTGAAAGATTGACTGGTATTCTTAACTATGTTGCTCCTTTTACGCTATGTGGATACGCTG
CTTTAATGCCTTTGTATCATGCTATTGCTTCCCGTATGGCTTTCATTTTCTCCTCCTTGTATAAATCCTG
GTTGCTGTCTCTTTATGAGGAGTTGTGGCCCGTTGTCAGGCAACGTGGCGTGGTGTGCACTGTGTTTGCT
GACGCAACCCCCACTGGTTGGGGCATTGCCACCACCTGTCAGCTCCTTTCCGGGACTTTCGCTTTCCCCC
TCCCTATTGCCACGGCGGAACTCATCGCCGCCTGCCTTGCCCGCTGCTGGACAGGGGCTCGGCTGTTGGG
CACTGACAATTCCGTGGTGTTGTCGGGGAAATCATCGTCCTTTCCTTGGCTGCTCGCCTGTGTTGCCACC
TGGATTCTGCGCGGGACGTCCTTCTGCTACGTCCCTTCGGCCCTCAATCCAGCGGACCTTCCTTCCCGCG
GCCTGCTGCCGGCTCTGCGGCCTCTTCCGCGTCTTCGCCTTCGCCCTCAGACGAGTCGGATCTCCCTTTG
GGCCGCCTCCCCGCATCGATACCGTCGACCTCGATCGAGACCTAGAAAAACATGGAGCAATCACAAGTAG
CAATACAGCAGCTACCAATGCTGATTGTGCCTGGCTAGAAGCACAAGAGGAGGAGGAGGTGGGTTTTCCA
GTCACACCTCAGGTACCTTTAAGACCAATGACTTACAAGGCAGCTGTAGATCTTAGCCACTTTTTAAAAG
AAAAGGGGGGACTGGAAGGGCTAATTCACTCCCAACGAAGACAAGATATCCTTGATCTGTGGATCTACCA
CACACAAGGCTACTTCCCTGATTGGCAGAACTACACACCAGGGCCAGGGATCAGATATCCACTGACCTTT
GGATGGTGCTACAAGCTAGTACCAGTTGAGCAAGAGAAGGTAGAAGAAGCCAATGAAGGAGAGAACACCC
GCTTGTTACACCCTGTGAGCCTGCATGGGATGGATGACCCGGAGAGAGAAGTATTAGAGTGGAGGTTTGA
CAGCCGCCTAGCATTTCATCACATGGCCCGAGAGCTGCATCCGGACTGTACTGGGTCTCTCTGGTTAGAC
CAGATCTGAGCCTGGGAGCTCTCTGGCTAACTAGGGAACCCACTGCTTAAGCCTCAATAAAGCTTGCCTT
GAGTGCTTCAAGTAGTGTGTGCCCGTCTGTTGTGTGACTCTGGTAACTAGAGATCCCTCAGACCCTTTTA
GTCAGTGTGGAAAATCTCTAGCAGCATGTGAGCAAAAGGCCAGCAAAAGGCCAGGAACCGTAAAAAGGCC
GCGTTGCTGGCGTTTTTCCATAGGCTCCGCCCCCCTGACGAGCATCACAAAAATCGACGCTCAAGTCAGA
GGTGGCGAAACCCGACAGGACTATAAAGATACCAGGCGTTTCCCCCTGGAAGCTCCCTCGTGCGCTCTCC
TGTTCCGACCCTGCCGCTTACCGGATACCTGTCCGCCTTTCTCCCTTCGGGAAGCGTGGCGCTTTCTCAT
AGCTCACGCTGTAGGTATCTCAGTTCGGTGTAGGTCGTTCGCTCCAAGCTGGGCTGTGTGCACGAACCCC
CCGTTCAGCCCGACCGCTGCGCCTTATCCGGTAACTATCGTCTTGAGTCCAACCCGGTAAGACACGACTT
ATCGCCACTGGCAGCAGCCACTGGTAACAGGATTAGCAGAGCGAGGTATGTAGGCGGTGCTACAGAGTTC
TTGAAGTGGTGGCCTAACTACGGCTACACTAGAAGAACAGTATTTGGTATCTGCGCTCTGCTGAAGCCAG
TTACCTTCGGAAAAAGAGTTGGTAGCTCTTGATCCGGCAAACAAACCACCGCTGGTAGCGGTGGTTTTTT
TGTTTGCAAGCAGCAGATTACGCGCAGAAAAAAAGGATCTCAAGAAGATCCTTTGATCTTTTCTACGGGG
TCTGACGCTCAGTGGAACGAAAACTCACGTTAAGGGATTTTGGTCATGAGATTATCAAAAAGGATCTTCA
CCTAGATCCTTTTAAATTAAAAATGAAGTTTTAAATCAATCTAAAGTATATATGAGTAAACTTGGTCTGA
CAGTTACCAATGCTTAATCAGTGAGGCACCTATCTCAGCGATCTGTCTATTTCGTTCATCCATAGTTGCC
TGACTCCCCGTCGTGTAGATAACTACGATACGGGAGGGCTTACCATCTGGCCCCAGTGCTGCAATGATAC
CGCGAGACCCACGCTCACCGGCTCCAGATTTATCAGCAATAAACCAGCCAGCCGGAAGGGCCGAGCGCAG
AAGTGGTCCTGCAACTTTATCCGCCTCCATCCAGTCTATTAATTGTTGCCGGGAAGCTAGAGTAAGTAGT
TCGCCAGTTAATAGTTTGCGCAACGTTGTTGCCATTGCTACAGGCATCGTGGTGTCACGCTCGTCGTTTG
GTATGGCTTCATTCAGCTCCGGTTCCCAACGATCAAGGCGAGTTACATGATCCCCCATGTTGTGCAAAAA
AGCGGTTAGCTCCTTCGGTCCTCCGATCGTTGTCAGAAGTAAGTTGGCCGCAGTGTTATCACTCATGGTT
ATGGCAGCACTGCATAATTCTCTTACTGTCATGCCATCCGTAAGATGCTTTTCTGTGACTGGTGAGTACT
CAACCAAGTCATTCTGAGAATAGTGTATGCGGCGACCGAGTTGCTCTTGCCCGGCGTCAATACGGGATAA
TACCGCGCCACATAGCAGAACTTTAAAAGTGCTCATCATTGGAAAACGTTCTTCGGGGCGAAAACTCTCA
AGGATCTTACCGCTGTTGAGATCCAGTTCGATGTAACCCACTCGTGCACCCAACTGATCTTCAGCATCTT
TTACTTTCACCAGCGTTTCTGGGTGAGCAAAAACAGGAAGGCAAAATGCCGCAAAAAAGGGAATAAGGGC
GACACGGAAATGTTGAATACTCATACTCTTCCTTTTTCAATATTATTGAAGCATTTATCAGGGTTATTGT
CTCATGAGCGGATACATATTTGAATGTATTTAGAAAAATAAACAAATAGGGGTTCCGCGCACATTTCCCC
GAAAAGTGCCACCTGACGTCGACGGATCGGGAGATCTCCCGATCCCCTATGGTGCACTCTCAGTACAATC
TGCTCTGATGCCGCATAGTTAAGCCAGTATCTGCTCCCTGCTTGTGTGTTGGAGGTCGCTGAGTAGTGCG
CGAGCAAAATTTAAGCTACAACAAGGCAAGGCTTGACCGACAATTGCATGAAGAATCTGCTTAGGGTTAG
GCGTTTTGCGCTGCTTCGCGATGTACGGGCCAGATATACGCGTTGACATTGATTATTGACTAGTTATTAA
TAGTAATCAATTACGGGGTCATTAGTTCATAGCCCATATATGGAGTTCCGCGTTACATAACTTACGGTAA
ATGGCCCGCCTGGCTGACCGCCCAACGACCCCCGCCCATTGACGTCAATAATGACGTATGTTCCCATAGT
AACGCCAATAGGGACTTTCCATTGACGTCAATGGGTGGAGTATTTACGGTAAACTGCCCACTTGGCAGTA
CATCAAGTGTATCATATGCCAAGTACGCCCCCTATTGACGTCAATGACGGTAAATGGCCCGCCTGGCATT
ATGCCCAGTACATGACCTTATGGGACTTTCCTACTTGGCAGTACATCTACGTATTAGTCATCGCTATTAC
CATGGTGATGCGGTTTTGGCAGTACATCAATGGGCGTGGATAGCGGTTTGACTCACGGGGATTTCCAAGT
CTCCACCCCATTGACGTCAATGGGAGTTTGTTTTGGCACCAAAATCAACGGGACTTTCCAAAATGTCGTA
ACAACTCCGCCCCATTGACGCAAATGGGCGGTAGGCGTGTACGGTGGGAGGTCTATATAAGCAGCGCGTT
TTGCCTGTACTGGGTCTCTCTGGTTAGACCAGATCTGAGCCTGGGAGCTCTCTGGCTAACTAGGGAACCC
ACTGCTTAAGCCTCAATAAAGCTTGCCTTGAGTGCTTCAAGTAGTGTGTGCCCGTCTGTTGTGTGACTCT
GGTAACTAGAGATCCCTCAGACCCTTTTAGTCAGTGTGGAAAATCTCTAGCAGTGGCGCCCGAACAGGGA
CTTGAAAGCGAAAGGGAAACCAGAGGAGCTCTCTCGACGCAGGACTCGGCTTGCTGAAGCGCGCACGGCA
AGAGGCGAGGGGCGGCGACTGGTGAGTACGCCAAAAATTTTGACTAGCGGAGGCTAGAAGGAGAGAGATG
GGTGCGAGAGCGTCAGTATTAAGCGGGGGAGAATTAGATCGCGATGGGAAAAAATTCGGTTAAGGCCAGG
GGGAAAGAAAAAATATAAATTAAAACATATAGTATGGGCAAGCAGGGAGCTAGAACGATTCGCAGTTAAT
CCTGGCCTGTTAGAAACATCAGAAGGCTGTAGACAAATACTGGGACAGCTACAACCATCCCTTCAGACAG
GATCAGAAGAACTTAGATCATTATATAATACAGTAGCAACCCTCTATTGTGTGCATCAAAGGATAGAGAT
AAAAGACACCAAGGAAGCTTTAGACAAGATAGAGGAAGAGCAAAACAAAAGTAAGACCACCGCACAGCAA
GCGGCCGGCCGCTGATCTTCAGACCTGGAGGAGGAGATATGAGGGACAATTGGAGAAGTGAATTATATAA
ATATAAAGTAGTAAAAATTGAACCATTAGGAGTAGCACCCACCAAGGCAAAGAGAAGAGTGGTGCAGAGA
GAAAAAAGAGCAGTGGGAATAGGAGCTTTGTTCCTTGGGTTCTTGGGAGCAGCAGGAAGCACTATGGGCG
CAGCGTCAATGACGCTGACGGTACAGGCCAGACAATTATTGTCTGGTATAGTGCAGCAGCAGAACAATTT
GCTGAGGGCTATTGAGGCGCAACAGCATCTGTTGCAACTCACAGTCTGGGGCATCAAGCAGCTCCAGGCA
AGAATCCTGGCTGTGGAAAGATACCTAAAGGATCAACAGCTCCTGGGGATTTGGGGTTGCTCTGGAAAAC
TCATTTGCACCACTGCTGTGCCTTGGAATGCTAGTTGGAGTAATAAATCTCTGGAACAGATTTGGAATCA
CACGACCTGGATGGAGTGGGACAGAGAAATTAACAATTACACAAGCTTAATACACTCCTTAATTGAAGAA
TCGCAAAACCAGCAAGAAAAGAATGAACAAGAATTATTGGAATTAGATAAATGGGCAAGTTTGTGGAATT
GGTTTAACATAACAAATTGGCTGTGGTATATAAAATTATTCATAATGATAGTAGGAGGCTTGGTAGGTTT
AAGAATAGTTTTTGCTGTACTTTCTATAGTGAATAGAGTTAGGCAGGGATATTCACCATTATCGTTTCAG
ACCCACCTCCCAACCCCGAGGGGACCCGACAGGCCCGAAGGAATAGAAGAAGAAGGTGGAGAGAGAGACA
GAGACAGATCCATTCGATTAGTGAACGGATCGGCACTGCGTGCGCCAATTCTGCAGACAAATGGCAGTAT
TCATCCACAATTTTAAAAGAAAAGGGGGGATTGGGGGGTACAGTGCAGGGGAAAGAATAGTAGACATAAT
AGCAACAGACATACAAACTAAAGAATTACAAAAACAAATTACAAAAATTCAAAATTTTCGGGTTTATTAC
AGGGACAGCAGAGATCCAGTTTGGTTAGTACCGGGCCCGAGAGTTAATTAATTAGTTATTAATAGTAATC
AATTACGGGGTCATTAGTTCATAGCCCATATATGGAGTTCCGCGTTACATAACTTACGGTAAATGGCCCG
CCTGGCTGACCGCCCAACGACCCCCGCCCATTGACGTCAATAATGACGTATGTTCCCATAGTAACGCCAA
TAGGGACTTTCCATTGACGTCAATGGGTGGAGTATTTACGGTAAACTGCCCACTTGGCAGTACATCAAGT
GTATCATATGCCAAGTACGCCCCCTATTGACGTCAATGACGGTAAATGGCCCGCCTGGCATTATGCCCAG
TACATGACCTTATGGGACTTTCCTACTTGGCAGTACATCTACGTATTAGTCATCGCTATTACCATGGTGA
TGCGGTTTTGGCAGTACATCAATGGGCGTGGATAGCGGTTTGACTCACGGGGATTTCCAAGTCTCCACCC
CATTGACGTCAATGGGAGTTTGTTTTGGCACCAAAATCAACGGGACTTTCCAAAATGTCGTAACAACTCC
GCCCCATTGACGCAAATGGGCGGTAGGCGTGTACGGTGGGAGGTCTATATAAGCAGAGCTGGTTTAGTGA
ACCGTCAGATCCGCTAGCGCTACCGGTCGCCACC
